>Addgene plasmid #107529 | pTE3320 | addgene full sequence | sequence record 207214 | Addgene NGS Result
GACGGATCGGGAGATCTCCCGATCCCCTATGGTGCACTCTCAGTACAATCTGCTCTGATGCCGCATAGTT
AAGCCAGTATCTGCTCCCTGCTTGTGTGTTGGAGGTCGCTGAGTAGTGCGCGAGCAAAATTTAAGCTACA
ACAAGGCAAGGCTTGACCGACAATTGCATGAAGAATCTGCTTAGGGTTAGGCGTTTTGCGCTGCTTCGCG
ATGTACGGGCCAGATATACGCGTTGACATTGATTATTGACTAGTTATTAATAGTAATCAATTACGGGGTC
ATTAGTTCATAGCCCATATATGGAGTTCCGCGTTACATAACTTACGGTAAATGGCCCGCCTGGCTGACCG
CCCAACGACCCCCGCCCATTGACGTCAATAATGACGTATGTTCCCATAGTAACGCCAATAGGGACTTTCC
ATTGACGTCAATGGGTGGAGTATTTACGGTAAACTGCCCACTTGGCAGTACATCAAGTGTATCATATGCC
AAGTACGCCCCCTATTGACGTCAATGACGGTAAATGGCCCGCCTGGCATTATGCCCAGTACATGACCTTA
TGGGACTTTCCTACTTGGCAGTACATCTACGTATTAGTCATCGCTATTACCATGGTGATGCGGTTTTGGC
AGTACATCAATGGGCGTGGATAGCGGTTTGACTCACGGGGATTTCCAAGTCTCCACCCCATTGACGTCAA
TGGGAGTTTGTTTTGGCACCAAAATCAACGGGACTTTCCAAAATGTCGTAACAACTCCGCCCCATTGACG
CAAATGGGCGGTAGGCGTGTACGGTGGGAGGTCTATATAAGCAGAGCTCTCTGGCTAACTAGAGAACCCA
CTGCTTACTGGCTTATCGAAATTAATACGACTCACTATAGGGAGACCCAAGCTGGCTAGCGTTTAAACTT
AAGCTTGGTACCGCCACCATGAGCAAGCTGGAGAAGTTTACAAACTGCTACTCCCTGTCTAAGACCCTGA
GGTTCAAGGCCATCCCTGTGGGCAAGACCCAGGAGAACATCGACAATAAGCGGCTGCTGGTGGAGGACGA
GAAGAGAGCCGAGGATTATAAGGGCGTGAAGAAGCTGCTGGATCGCTACTATCTGTCTTTTATCAACGAC
GTGCTGCACAGCATCAAGCTGAAGAATCTGAACAATTACATCAGCCTGTTCCGGAAGAAAACCAGAACCG
AGAAGGAGAATAAGGAGCTGGAGAACCTGGAGATCAATCTGCGGAAGGAGATCGCCAAGGCCTTCAAGGG
CAACGAGGGCTACAAGTCCCTGTTTAAGAAGGATATCATCGAGACAATCCTGCCAGAGTTCCTGGACGAT
AAGGACGAGATCGCCCTGGTGAACAGCTTCAATGGCTTTACCACAGCCTTCACCGGCTTCTTTGATAACA
GAGAGAATATGTTTTCCGAGGAGGCCAAGAGCACATCCATCGCCTTCAGGTGTATCAACGAGAATCTGAC
CCGCTACATCTCTAATATGGACATCTTCGAGAAGGTGGACGCCATCTTTGATAAGCACGAGGTGCAGGAG
ATCAAGGAGAAGATCCTGAACAGCGACTATGATGTGGAGGATTTCTTTGAGGGCGAGTTCTTTAACTTTG
TGCTGACACAGGAGGGCATCGACGTGTATAACGCCATCATCGGCGGCTTCGTGACCGAGAGCGGCGAGAA
GATCAAGGGCCTGAACGAGTACATCAACCTGTATAATCAGAAAACCAAGCAGAAGCTGCCTAAGTTTAAG
CCACTGTATAAGCAGGTGCTGAGCGATCGGGAGTCTCTGAGCTTCTACGGCGAGGGCTATACATCCGATG
AGGAGGTGCTGGAGGTGTTTAGAAACACCCTGAACAAGAACAGCGAGATCTTCAGCTCCATCAAGAAGCT
GGAGAAGCTGTTCAAGAATTTTGACGAGTACTCTAGCGCCGGCATCTTTGTGAAGAACGGCCCCGCCATC
AGCACAATCTCCAAGGATATCTTCGGCGAGTGGAACGTGATCCGGGACAAGTGGAATGCCGAGTATGACG
ATATCCACCTGAAGAAGAAGGCCGTGGTGACCGAGAAGTACGAGGACGATCGGAGAAAGTCCTTCAAGAA
GATCGGCTCCTTTTCTCTGGAGCAGCTGCAGGAGTACGCCGACGCCGATCTGTCTGTGGTGGAGAAGCTG
AAGGAGATCATCATCCAGAAGGTGGATGAGATCTACAAGGTGTATGGCTCCTCTGAGAAGCTGTTCGACG
CCGATTTTGTGCTGGAGAAGAGCCTGAAGAAGAACGACGCCGTGGTGGCCATCATGAAGGACCTGCTGGA
TTCTGTGAAGAGCTTCGAGAATTACATCAAGGCCTTCTTTGGCGAGGGCAAGGAGACAAACAGGGACGAG
TCCTTCTATGGCGATTTTGTGCTGGCCTACGACATCCTGCTGAAGGTGGACCACATCTACGATGCCATCC
GCAATTATGTGACCCAGAAGCCCTACTCTAAGGATAAGTTCAAGCTGTATTTTCAGAACCCTCAGTTCAT
GAGGGGCTGGGACAAGGATGTGGAGACCGATCGGCGGGCCACCATCCTGAGATACGGCTCCAAGTACTAT
CTGGCCATCATGGATAAGAAGTACGCCAAGTGCCTGCAGAAGATCGACAAGGACGATGTGAACGGCAATT
ACGAGAAGATCAACTATAAGCTGCTGCCCGGCCCTAATAAGATGCTGCCAAAGGTGTTCTTTTCTAAGAA
GTGGATGGCCTACTATAACCCCAGCGAGGACATCCAGAAGATCTACAAGAATGGCACATTCAAGAAGGGC
GATATGTTTAACCTGAATGACTGTCACAAGCTGATCGACTTCTTTAAGGATAGCATCTCCCGGTATCCAA
AGTGGTCCAATGCCTACGATTTCAACTTTTCTGAGACAGAGAAGTATAAGGACATCGCCGGCTTTTACAG
AGAGGTGGAGGAGCAGGGCTATAAGGTGAGCTTCGAGTCTGCCAGCAAGAAGGAGGTGGATAAGCTGGTG
GAGGAGGGCAAGCTGTATATGTTCCAGATCTATAACAAGGACTTTTCCGATAAGTCTCACGGCACACCCA
ATCTGCACACCATGTACTTCAAGCTGCTGTTTGACGAGAACAATCACGGACAGATCAGGCTGAGCGGAGG
AGCAGAGCTGTTCATGAGGCGCGCCTCCCTGAAGAAGGAGGAGCTGGTGGTGCACCCAGCCAACTCCCCT
ATCGCCAACAAGAATCCAGATAATCCCAAGAAAACCACAACCCTGTCCTACGACGTGTATAAGGATAAGA
GGTTTTCTGAGGACCAGTACGAGCTGCACATCCCAATCGCCATCAATAAGTGCCCCAAGAACATCTTCAA
GATCAATACAGAGGTGCGCGTGCTGCTGAAGCACGACGATAACCCCTATGTGATCGGCATCGATAGGGGC
GAGCGCAATCTGCTGTATATCGTGGTGGTGGACGGCAAGGGCAACATCGTGGAGCAGTATTCCCTGAACG
AGATCATCAACAACTTCAACGGCATCAGGATCAAGACAGATTACCACTCTCTGCTGGACAAGAAGGAGAA
GGAGAGGTTCGAGGCCCGCCAGAACTGGACCTCCATCGAGAATATCAAGGAGCTGAAGGCCGGCTATATC
TCTCAGGTGGTGCACAAGATCTGCGAGCTGGTGGAGAAGTACGATGCCGTGATCGCCCTGGAGGACCTGA
ACTCTGGCTTTAAGAATAGCCGCGTGAAGGTGGAGAAGCAGGTGTATCAGAAGTTCGAGAAGATGCTGAT
CGATAAGCTGAACTACATGGTGGACAAGAAGTCTAATCCTTGTGCAACAGGCGGCGCCCTGAAGGGCTAT
CAGATCACCAATAAGTTCGAGAGCTTTAAGTCCATGTCTACCCAGAACGGCTTCATCTTTTACATCCCTG
CCTGGCTGACATCCAAGATCGATCCATCTACCGGCTTTGTGAACCTGCTGAAAACCAAGTATACCAGCAT
CGCCGATTCCAAGAAGTTCATCAGCTCCTTTGACAGGATCATGTACGTGCCCGAGGAGGATCTGTTCGAG
TTTGCCCTGGACTATAAGAACTTCTCTCGCACAGACGCCGATTACATCAAGAAGTGGAAGCTGTACTCCT
ACGGCAACCGGATCAGAATCTTCCGGAATCCTAAGAAGAACAACGTGTTCGACTGGGAGGAGGTGTGCCT
GACCAGCGCCTATAAGGAGCTGTTCAACAAGTACGGCATCAATTATCAGCAGGGCGATATCAGAGCCCTG
CTGTGCGAGCAGTCCGACAAGGCCTTCTACTCTAGCTTTATGGCCCTGATGAGCCTGATGCTGCAGATGC
GGAACAGCATCACAGGCCGCACCGACGTGGATTTTCTGATCAGCCCTGTGAAGAACTCCGACGGCATCTT
CTACGATAGCCGGAACTATGAGGCCCAGGAGAATGCCATCCTGCCAAAGAACGCCGACGCCAATGGCGCC
TATAACATCGCCAGAAAGGTGCTGTGGGCCATCGGCCAGTTCAAGAAGGCCGAGGACGAGAAGCTGGATA
AGGTGAAGATCGCCATCTCTAACAAGGAGTGGCTGGAGTACGCCCAGACCAGCGTGAAGCACAAAAGGCC
GGCGGCCACGAAAAAGGCCGGCCAGGCAAAAAAGAAAAAGGGATCCTACCCATACGATGTTCCAGATTAC
GCTTATCCCTACGACGTGCCTGATTATGCATACCCATATGATGTCCCCGACTATGCCTAAGAATTCTGCA
GATATCCAGCACAGTGGCGGCCGCTCGAGTCTAGAGGGCCCGTTTAAACCCGCTGATCAGCCTCGACTGT
GCCTTCTAGTTGCCAGCCATCTGTTGTTTGCCCCTCCCCCGTGCCTTCCTTGACCCTGGAAGGTGCCACT
CCCACTGTCCTTTCCTAATAAAATGAGGAAATTGCATCGCATTGTCTGAGTAGGTGTCATTCTATTCTGG
GGGGTGGGGTGGGGCAGGACAGCAAGGGGGAGGATTGGGAAGACAATAGCAGGCATGCTGGGGATGCGGT
GGGCTCTATGGCTTCTGAGGCGGAAAGAACCAGCTGGGGCTCTAGGGGGTATCCCC
[124 nt withheld, positions 5097-5220]
C
[91 nt withheld, positions 5222-5312]
A
[49 nt withheld, positions 5314-5362]
CCTTTGACGTTGGAGTCCACGTTCTTT
[37 nt withheld, positions 5390-5426]
ACCCTATCTCGGTCTATTCTTTTGATTTATAAGGGATTTTGCCGATTTCGGCCTATTGGTTAAAAAATGA
GCTGATTTAACAAAAATTTAACGCGAATTAATTCTGTGGAATGTGTGTCAGTTAGGGTGTGGAAAGTCCC
CAGGCTCCCCAGCAGGCAGAAGTATGCAAAGCATGCATCTCAATTAGTCAGCAACCAGGTGTGGAAAGTC
CCCAGGCTCCCCAGCAGGCAGAAGTATGCAAAGCATGCATCTCAATTAGTCAGCAACCATAGTCCCGCCC
CTAACTCCGCCCATCCCGCCCCTAACTCCGCCCAGTTCCGCCCATTCTCCGCCCCATGGCTGACTAATTT
TTTTTATTTATGCAGAGGCCGAGGCCGCCTCTGCCTCTGAGCTATTCCAGAAGTAGTGAGGAGGCTTTTT
TGGAGGCCTAGGCTTTTGCAAAAAGCTCCCGGGAGCTTGTATATCCATTTTCGGATCTGATCAAGAGACA
GGATGAGGATCGTTTCGCATGATTGAACAAGATGGATTGCACGCAGGTTCTCCGGCCGCTTGGGTGGAGA
GGCTATTCGGCTATGACTGGGCACAACAGACAATCGGCTGCTCTGATGCCGCCGTGTTCCGGCTGTCAGC
GCAGGGGCGCCCGGTTCTTTTTGTCAAGACCGACCTGTCCGGTGCCCTGAATGAACTGCAGGACGAGGCA
GCGCGGCTATCGTGGCTGGCCACGACGGGCGTTCCTTGCGCAGCTGTGCTCGACGTTGTCACTGAAGCGG
GAAGGGACTGGCTGCTATTGGGCGAAGTGCCGGGGCAGGATCTCCTGTCATCTCACCTTGCTCCTGCCGA
GAAAGTATCCATCATGGCTGATGCAATGCGGCGGCTGCATACGCTTGATCCGGCTACCTGCCCATTCGAC
CACCAAGCGAAACATCGCATCGAGCGAGCACGTACTCGGATGGAAGCCGGTCTTGTCGATCAGGATGATC
TGGACGAAGAGCATCAGGGGCTCGCGCCAGCCGAACTGTTCGCCAGGCTCAAGGCGCGCATGCCCGACGG
CGAGGATCTCGTCGTGACCCATGGCGATGCCTGCTTGCCGAATATCATGGTGGAAAATGGCCGCTTTTCT
GGATTCATCGACTGTGGCCGGCTGGGTGTGGCGGACCGCTATCAGGACATAGCGTTGGCTACCCGTGATA
TTGCTGAAGAGCTTGGCGGCGAATGGGCTGACCGCTTCCTCGTGCTTTACGGTATCGCCGCTCCCGATTC
GCAGCGCATCGCCTTCTATCGCCTTCTTGACGAGTTCTTCTGAGCGGGACTCTGGGGTTCGAAATGACCG
ACCAAGCGACGCCCAACCTGCCATCACGAGATTTCGATTCCACCGCCGCCTTCTATGAAAGGTTGGGCTT
CGGAATCGTTTTCCGGGACGCCGGCTGGATGATCCTCCAGCGCGGGGATCTCATGCTGGAGTTCTTCGCC
CACCCCAACTTGTTTATTGCAGCTTATAATGGTTACAAATAAAGCAATAGCATCACAAATTTCACAAATA
AAGCATTTTTTTCACTGCATTCTAGTTGTGGTTTGTCCAAACTCATCAATGTATCTTATCATGTCTGTAT
ACCGTCGACCTCTAGCTAGAGCTTGGCGTAATCATGGTCATAGCTGTTTCCTGTGTGAAATTGTTATCCG
CTCACAATTCCACACAACATACGAGCCGGAAGCATAAAGTGTAAAGCCTGGGGTGCCTAATGAGTGAGCT
AACTCACATTAATTGCGTTGCGCTCACTGCCCGCTTTCCAGTCGGGAAACCTGTCGTGCCAGCTGCATTA
ATGAATCGGCCAACGCGCGGGGAGAGGCGGTTTGCGTATTGGGCGCTCTTCCGCTTCCTCGCTCACTGAC
TCGCTGCGCTCGGTCGTTCGGCTGCGGCGAGCGGTATCAGCTCACTCAAAGGCGGTAATACGGTTATCCA
CAGAATCAGGGGATAACGCAGGAAAGAACATGTGAGCAAAAGGCCAGCAAAAGGCCAGGAACCGTAAAAA
GGCCGCGTTGCTGGCGTTTTTCCATAGGCTCCGCCCCCCTGACGAGCATCACAAAAATCGACGCTCAAGT
CAGAGGTGGCGAAACCCGACAGGACTATAAAGATACCAGGCGTTTCCCCCTGGAAGCTCCCTCGTGCGCT
CTCCTGTTCCGACCCTGCCGCTTACCGGATACCTGTCCGCCTTTCTCCCTTCGGGAAGCGTGGCGCTTTC
TCATAGCTCACGCTGTAGGTATCTCAGTTCGGTGTAGGTCGTTCGCTCCAAGCTGGGCTGTGTGCACGAA
CCCCCCGTTCAGCCCGACCGCTGCGCCTTATCCGGTAACTATCGTCTTGAGTCCAACCCGGTAAGACACG
ACTTATCGCCACTGGCAGCAGCCACTGGTAACAGGATTAGCAGAGCGAGGTATGTAGGCGGTGCTACAGA
GTTCTTGAAGTGGTGGCCTAACTACGGCTACACTAGAAGAACAGTATTTGGTATCTGCGCTCTGCTGAAG
CCAGTTACCTTCGGAAAAAGAGTTGGTAGCTCTTGATCCGGCAAACAAACCACCGCTGGTAGCGGTGGTT
TTTTTGTTTGCAAGCAGCAGATTACGCGCAGAAAAAAAGGATCTCAAGAAGATCCTTTGATCTTTTCTAC
GGGGTCTGACGCTCAGTGGAACGAAAACTCACGTTAAGGGATTTTGGTCATGAGATTATCAAAAAGGATC
TTCACCTAGATCCTTTTAAATTAAAAATGAAGTTTTAAATCAATCTAAAGTATATATGAGTAAACTTGGT
CTGACAGTTACCAATGCTTAATCAGTGAGGCACCTATCTCAGCGATCTGTCTATTTCGTTCATCCATAGT
TGCCTGACTCCCCGTCGTGTAGATAACTACGATACGGGAGGGCTTACCATCTGGCCCCAGTGCTGCAATG
ATACCGCGAGACCCACGCTCACCGGCTCCAGATTTATCAGCAATAAACCAGCCAGCCGGAAGGGCCGAGC
GCAGAAGTGGTCCTGCAACTTTATCCGCCTCCATCCAGTCTATTAATTGTTGCCGGGAAGCTAGAGTAAG
TAGTTCGCCAGTTAATAGTTTGCGCAACGTTGTTGCCATTGCTACAGGCATCGTGGTGTCACGCTCGTCG
TTTGGTATGGCTTCATTCAGCTCCGGTTCCCAACGATCAAGGCGAGTTACATGATCCCCCATGTTGTGCA
AAAAAGCGGTTAGCTCCTTCGGTCCTCCGATCGTTGTCAGAAGTAAGTTGGCCGCAGTGTTATCACTCAT
GGTTATGGCAGCACTGCATAATTCTCTTACTGTCATGCCATCCGTAAGATGCTTTTCTGTGACTGGTGAG
TACTCAACCAAGTCATTCTGAGAATAGTGTATGCGGCGACCGAGTTGCTCTTGCCCGGCGTCAATACGGG
ATAATACCGCGCCACATAGCAGAACTTTAAAAGTGCTCATCATTGGAAAACGTTCTTCGGGGCGAAAACT
CTCAAGGATCTTACCGCTGTTGAGATCCAGTTCGATGTAACCCACTCGTGCACCCAACTGATCTTCAGCA
TCTTTTACTTTCACCAGCGTTTCTGGGTGAGCAAAAACAGGAAGGCAAAATGCCGCAAAAAAGGGAATAA
GGGCGACACGGAAATGTTGAATACTCATACTCTTCCTTTTTCAATATTATTGAAGCATTTATCAGGGTTA
TTGTCTCATGAGCGGATACATATTTGAATGTATTTAGAAAAATAAACAAATAGGGGTTCCGCGCACATTT
CCCCGAAAAGTGCCACCTGACGTC
Features (pLannotate 1.2.2; 22 found; start..end, strand, type, name):
     28..80      -  misc_feature   bom (fragment): basis of mobility region from pBR322
    235..614     +  enhancer       CMV enhancer: human cytomegalovirus immediate early enhancer
    615..818     +  promoter       CMV promoter: human cytomegalovirus (CMV) immediate early promoter
    814..847     +  LTR            5' LTR (truncated) (fragment): truncated 5' long terminal repeat (LTR) from HIV-1
    863..881     +  promoter       T7 promoter: promoter for bacteriophage T7 RNA polymerase
    929..4612    +  CDS            LbCpf1: CRISPR-associated protein from Lachnospiraceae bacterium ND2006 (Zetsche et al., 2015)
   4613..4660    +  CDS            nucleoplasmin NLS: bipartite nuclear localization signal from nucleoplasmin
   4667..4747    +  CDS            3xHA: three tandem HA epitope tags
   4827..5051    +  polyA_signal   bGH poly(A) signal: bovine growth hormone polyadenylation signal
   5055..5076    +  promoter       SV40 promoter (fragment): SV40 enhancer and early promoter
   5097..5525    +  rep_origin     f1 ori (sequence partly withheld): f1 bacteriophage origin of replication; arrow indicates direction of (+) strand synthesis
   5539..5868    +  promoter       SV40 promoter: SV40 enhancer and early promoter
   5935..6726    +  CDS            neo: KKA2_KLEPN - Also known as kan, nptII. Experimental evidence at protein level: Swiss-Prot protein existence level 1. Resistance to kanamycin, neomycin, paromomycin, ribostamycin, butirosin and gentamicin B. From Klebsiella pneumoniae.
   6750..6908    +  CDS            ble (fragment): BLE_KLEPN - Experimental evidence at protein level: Swiss-Prot protein existence level 1. Binding protein with a strong affinity to the bleomycin family of antibiotics. Binds to CL990; an antimitotic-antibiotic compound. From Klebsiella pneumoniae.
   6903..7024    +  polyA_signal   SV40 poly(A) signal: SV40 polyadenylation signal
   7097..7113    -  protein_bind   lac operator: The lac repressor binds to the lac operator to inhibit transcription in E. coli. This inhibition can be relieved by adding lactose or isopropyl-β-D-thiogalactopyranoside (IPTG). lac repressor encoded by lacI
   7121..7151    -  promoter       lac promoter: promoter for the E. coli lac operon
   7166..7187    -  protein_bind   CAP binding site: CAP binding activates transcription in the presence of cAMP. E. coli catabolite activator protein
   7200..7292    -  CDS            lacI (fragment): lac repressor; lacI; The lac repressor binds to the lac operator to inhibit transcription in E. coli. This inhibition can be relieved by adding lactose or isopropyl-β-D-thiogalactopyranoside (IPTG).
   7475..8063    -  rep_origin     ori: high-copy-number ColE1/pMB1/pBR322/pUC origin of replication
   8234..9094    -  CDS            AmpR: β-lactamase; bla; confers resistance to ampicillin, carbenicillin, and related antibiotics
   9095..9199    -  promoter       AmpR promoter: bla
