[The description below was written by a language model from this plasmid's Addgene catalogue record and pLannotate feature annotations shown in this document.]
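Description:
pTE3320 is a mammalian expression plasmid of about 9.2 kb, built on the pcDNA3.1 backbone, that produces a human codon-optimized Cpf1 (Cas12a) nuclease from Lachnospiraceae bacterium carrying the "RVR" substitutions G532R, K538V and Y542R. In E. coli it is maintained at high copy through a ColE1/pUC-type origin and selected with ampicillin via the β-lactamase gene and its own promoter. An f1 phage origin is also present. For selection in mammalian cells, an SV40 enhancer/early promoter drives the neomycin phosphotransferase gene, terminated by an SV40 polyadenylation signal, which allows G418 selection of stable transfectants.

The payload is a single expression cassette. The human cytomegalovirus immediate-early enhancer and promoter direct transcription of the LbCpf1 open reading frame, which is fused at its C terminus to a bipartite nucleoplasmin nuclear localization signal, followed by three tandem HA epitope tags. The NLS directs the nuclease to the nucleus, and the HA tags allow detection by antibody. The transcript is terminated by the bovine growth hormone polyadenylation signal. A T7 promoter sits between the CMV promoter and the coding sequence, a standard pcDNA3.1 feature that could support in vitro transcription. The short annotated fragments (HIV-1 LTR, ble, lacI, bom and the lac promoter/operator region) appear to be backbone remnants or partial sequence matches rather than functional modules.

No guide RNA cassette is annotated, so a crRNA would have to be supplied separately. The associated publication compared the activities and PAM preferences of wild-type Cpf1 nucleases and their altered-PAM-specificity variants in mammalian cells, and this construct supplies the LbCpf1 RVR variant for such genome-editing experiments.
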