Addgene plasmid #107529: pTE3320
Purpose: Expresses human codon optimized LbCpf1(RVR mutant) in mammalian cells.
Depositing lab: Ervin Welker. Depositing organization: HUN-REN Biological Research Centre Szeged (HUN-REN Szegedi Biológiai Kutatóközpont). Publication: Mb- and FnCpf1 nucleases are active in mammalian cells: activities and PAM preferences of four wild-type Cpf1 nucleases and of their altered PAM specificity variants. Toth E, Czene BC, Kulcsar PI, Krausz SL, Talas A, Nyeste A, Varga E, Huszar K, Weinhardt N, Ligeti Z, Borsy AE, Fodor E, Welker E. Nucleic Acids Res. 2018 Sep 20. pii: 5103950. doi: 10.1093/nar/gky815. PubMed 30239882.
Backbone
  Vector backbone: pcDNA3.1
  Backbone size w/o insert (bp): 5405
  Total vector size (bp): 9227
  Vector type: Mammalian Expression
  Selectable markers: Neomycin (select with G418)
Growth in bacteria
  Bacterial resistance: Ampicillin, 100 μg/mL
  Growth temperature: 37°C
  Growth strain: DH5alpha
  Copy number: High Copy
Gene/Insert
  Gene/Insert name: hLbCpf1(RVR) (alt name: human codon optimized Lachnospiraceae bacterium Cpf1 nuclease (RVR mutant))
  Insert size (bp): 3821
  Mutation: G532R, K538V, Y542R
  Promoter: CMV
  Tag / fusion protein: NLS (C terminal on insert); 3xHA (C terminal on insert)
  Cloning method: Unknown
  Sequencing primers: 5′ CGCAAATGGGCGGTAGGCGTG; 3′ TAGAAGGCACAGTCGAGG
Terms and licenses: Academic/Nonprofit Terms; Industry Terms: Not Available to Industry
How to cite: pTE3320 was a gift from Ervin Welker (Addgene plasmid # 107529 ; http://n2t.net/addgene:107529 ; RRID:Addgene_107529)
